>Addgene plasmid #195457 | pMZ-346 | addgene full sequence | sequence record 384249 | Addgene NGS Result
CGATACCGTCGACCTCGAGGGAATTAATTCGAGCTCGGTACCTTTAAGACCAATGACTTACAAGGCAGCT
GTAGATCTTAGCCACTTTTTAAAAGAAAAGGGGGGACTGGAAGGGCTAATTCACTCCCAACGAAGACAAG
ATCTGCTTTTTGCTTGTACTGGGTCTCTCTGGTTAGACCAGATCTGAGCCTGGGAGCTCTCTGGCTAACT
AGGGAACCCACTGCTTAAGCCTCAATAAAGCTTGCCTTGAGTGCTTCAAGTAGTGTGTGCCCGTCTGTTG
TGTGACTCTGGTAACTAGAGATCCCTCAGACCCTTTTAGTCAGTGTGGAAAATCTCTAGCAGCATCTAGA
ATTAATTCCGTGTATTCTATAGTGTCACCTAAATCGTATGTGTATGATACATAAGGTTATGTATTAATTG
TAGCCGCGTTCTAACGACAATATGTACAAGCCTAATTGTGTAGCATCTGGCTTACTGAAGCAGACCCTAT
CATCTCTCTCGTAAACTGCCGTCAGAGTCGGTTTGGTTGGACGAACCTTCTGAGTTTCTGGTAACGCCGT
CCCGCACCCGGAAATGGTCAGCGAACCAATCAGCAGGGTCATCGCTAGCCAGATCCTCTACGCCGGACGC
ATCGTGGCCGGCATCACCGGCGCCACAGGTGCGGTTGCTGGCGCCTATATCGCCGACATCACCGATGGGG
AAGATCGGGCTCGCCACTTCGGGCTCATGAGCGCTTGTTTCGGCGTGGGTATGGTGGCAGGCCCCGTGGC
CGGGGGACTGTTGGGCGCCATCTCCTTGCATGCACCATTCCTTGCGGCGGCGGTGCTCAACGGCCTCAAC
CTACTACTGGGCTGCTTCCTAATGCAGGAGTCGCATAAGGGAGAGCGTCGAATGGTGCACTCTCAGTACA
ATCTGCTCTGATGCCGCATAGTTAAGCCAGCCCCGACACCCGCCAACACCCGCTGACGCGCCCTGACGGG
CTTGTCTGCTCCCGGCATCCGCTTACAGACAAGCTGTGACCGTCTCCGGGAGCTGCATGTGTCAGAGGTT
TTCACCGTCATCACCGAAACGCGCGAGACGAAAGGGCCTCGTGATACGCCTATTTTTATAGGTTAATGTC
ATGATAATAATGGTTTCTTAGACGTCAGGTGGCACTTTTCGGGGAAATGTGCGCGGAACCCCTATTTGTT
TATTTTTCTAAATACATTCAAATATGTATCCGCTCATGAGACAATAACCCTGATAAATGCTTCAATAATA
TTGAAAAAGGAAGAGTATGAGTATTCAACATTTCCGTGTCGCCCTTATTCCCTTTTTTGCGGCATTTTGC
CTTCCTGTTTTTGCTCACCCAGAAACGCTGGTGAAAGTAAAAGATGCTGAAGATCAGTTGGGTGCACGAG
TGGGTTACATCGAACTGGATCTCAACAGCGGTAAGATCCTTGAGAGTTTTCGCCCCGAAGAACGTTTTCC
AATGATGAGCACTTTTAAAGTTCTGCTATGTGGCGCGGTATTATCCCGTATTGACGCCGGGCAAGAGCAA
CTCGGTCGCCGCATACACTATTCTCAGAATGACTTGGTTGAGTACTCACCAGTCACAGAAAAGCATCTTA
CGGATGGCATGACAGTAAGAGAATTATGCAGTGCTGCCATAACCATGAGTGATAACACTGCGGCCAACTT
ACTTCTGACAACGATCGGAGGACCGAAGGAGCTAACCGCTTTTTTGCACAACATGGGGGATCATGTAACT
CGCCTTGATCGTTGGGAACCGGAGCTGAATGAAGCCATACCAAACGACGAGCGTGACACCACGATGCCTG
TAGCAATGGCAACAACGTTGCGCAAACTATTAACTGGCGAACTACTTACTCTAGCTTCCCGGCAACAATT
AATAGACTGGATGGAGGCGGATAAAGTTGCAGGACCACTTCTGCGCTCGGCCCTTCCGGCTGGCTGGTTT
ATTGCTGATAAATCTGGAGCCGGTGAGCGTGGGTCTCGCGGTATCATTGCAGCACTGGGGCCAGATGGTA
AGCCCTCCCGTATCGTAGTTATCTACACGACGGGGAGTCAGGCAACTATGGATGAACGAAATAGACAGAT
CGCTGAGATAGGTGCCTCACTGATTAAGCATTGGTAACTGTCAGACCAAGTTTACTCATATATACTTTAG
ATTGATTTAAAACTTCATTTTTAATTTAAAAGGATCTAGGTGAAGATCCTTTTTGATAATCTCATGACCA
AAATCCCTTAACGTGAGTTTTCGTTCCACTGAGCGTCAGACCCCGTAGAAAAGATCAAAGGATCTTCTTG
AGATCCTTTTTTTCTGCGCGTAATCTGCTGCTTGCAAACAAAAAAACCACCGCTACCAGCGGTGGTTTGT
TTGCCGGATCAAGAGCTACCAACTCTTTTTCCGAAGGTAACTGGCTTCAGCAGAGCGCAGATACCAAATA
CTGTTCTTCTAGTGTAGCCGTAGTTAGGCCACCACTTCAAGAACTCTGTAGCACCGCCTACATACCTCGC
TCTGCTAATCCTGTTACCAGTGGCTGCTGCCAGTGGCGATAAGTCGTGTCTTACCGGGTTGGACTCAAGA
CGATAGTTACCGGATAAGGCGCAGCGGTCGGGCTGAACGGGGGGTTCGTGCACACAGCCCAGCTTGGAGC
GAACGACCTACACCGAACTGAGATACCTACAGCGTGAGCTATGAGAAAGCGCCACGCTTCCCGAAGGGAG
AAAGGCGGACAGGTATCCGGTAAGCGGCAGGGTCGGAACAGGAGAGCGCACGAGGGAGCTTCCAGGGGGA
AACGCCTGGTATCTTTATAGTCCTGTCGGGTTTCGCCACCTCTGACTTGAGCGTCGATTTTTGTGATGCT
CGTCAGGGGGGCGGAGCCTATGGAAAAACGCCAGCAACGCGGCCTTTTTACGGTTCCTGGCCTTTTGCTG
GCCTTTTGCTCACATGTTCTTTCCTGCGTTATCCCCTGATTCTGTGGATAACCGTATTACCGCCTTTGAG
TGAGCTGATACCGCTCGCCGCAGCCGAACGACCGAGCGCAGCGAGTCAGTGAGCGAGGAAGCGGAAGAGC
GCCCAATACGCAAACCGCCTCTCCCCGCGCGTTGGCCGATTCATTAATGCAGCTGTGGAATGTGTGTCAG
TTAGGGTGTGGAAAGTCCCCAGGCTCCCCAGCAGGCAGAAGTATGCAAAGCATGCATCTCAATTAGTCAG
CAACCAGGTGTGGAAAGTCCCCAGGCTCCCCAGCAGGCAGAAGTATGCAAAGCATGCATCTCAATTAGTC
AGCAACCATAGTCCCGCCCCTAACTCCGCCCATCCCGCCCCTAACTCCGCCCAGTTCCGCCCATTCTCCG
CCCCATGGCTGACTAATTTTTTTTATTTATGCAGAGGCCGAGGCCGCCTCGGCCTCTGAGCTATTCCAGA
AGTAGTGAGGAGGCTTTTTTGGAGGCCTAGGCTTTTGCAAAAAGCTTGGACACAAGACAGGCTTGCGAGA
TATGTTTGAGAATACCACTTTATCCCGCGTCAGGGAGAGGCAGTGCGTAAAAAGACGCGGACTCATGTGA
AATACTGGTTTTTAGTGCGCCAGATCTCTATAATCTCGCGCAACCTATTTTCCCCTCGAACACTTTTTAA
GCCGTAGATAAACAGGCTGGGACACTTCACATGAGCGAAAAATACATCGTCACCTGGGACATGTTGCAGA
TCCATGCACGTAAACTCGCAAGCCGACTGATGCCTTCTGAACAATGGAAAGGCATTATTGCCGTAAGCCG
TGGCGGTCTGTACCGGGTGCGTTACTGGCGCGTGAACTGGGTATTCGTCATGTCGATACCGTTTGTATTT
CCAGCTACGATCACGACAACCAGCGCGAGCTTAAAGTGCTGAAACGCGCAGAAGGCGATGGCGAAGGCTT
CATCGTTATTGATGACCTGGTGGATACCGGTGGTACTGCGGTTGCGATTCGTGAAATGTATCCAAAAGCG
CACTTTGTCACCATCTTCGCAAAACCGGCTGGTCGTCCGCTGGTTGATGACTATGTTGTTGATATCCCGC
AAGATACCTGGATTGAACAGCCGTGGGATATGGGCGTCGTATTCGTCCCGCCAATCTCCGGTCGCTAATC
TTTTCAACGCCTGGCACTGCCGGGCGTTGTTCTTTTTAACTTCAGGCGGGTTACAATAGTTTCCAGTAAG
TATTCTGGAGGCTGCATCCATGACACAGGCAAACCTGAGCGAAACCCTGTTCAAACCCCGCTTTAAACAT
CCTGAAACCTCGACGCTAGTCCGCCGCTTTAATCACGGCGCACAACCGCCTGTGCAGTCGGCCCTTGATG
GTAAAACCATCCCTCACTGGTATCGCATGATTAACCGTCTGATGTGGATCTGGCGCGGCATTGACCCACG
CGAAATCCTCGACGTCCAGGCACGTATTGTGATGAGCGATGCCGAACGTACCGACGATGATTTATACGAT
ACGGTGATTGGCTACCGTGGCGGCAACTGGATTTATGAGTGGGCCCCGGATCTTTGTGAAGGAACCTTAC
TTCTGTGGTGTGACATAATTGGACAAACTACCTACAGAGATTTAAAGCTCTAAGGTAAATATAAAATTTT
TAAGTGTATAATGTGTTAAACTACTGATTCTAATTGTTTGTGTATTTTAGATTCCAACCTATGGAACTGA
TGAATGGGAGCAGTGGTGGAATGCCTTTAATGAGGAAAACCTGTTTTGCTCAGAAGAAATGCCATCTAGT
GATGATGAGGCTACTGCTGACTCTCAACATTCTACTCCTCCAAAAAAGAAGAGAAAGGTAGAAGACCCCA
AGGACTTTCCTTCAGAATTGCTAAGTTTTTTGAGTCATGCTGTGTTTAGTAATAGAACTCTTGCTTGCTT
TGCTATTTACACCACAAAGGAAAAAGCTGCACTGCTATACAAGAAAATTATGGAAAAATATTCTGTAACC
TTTATAAGTAGGCATAACAGTTATAATCATAACATACTGTTTTTTCTTACTCCACACAGGCATAGAGTGT
CTGCTATTAATAACTATGCTCAAAAATTGTGTACCTTTAGCTTTTTAATTTGTAAAGGGGTTAATAAGGA
ATATTTGATGTATAGTGCCTTGACTAGAGATCATAATCAGCCATACCACATTTGTAGAGGTTTTACTTGC
TTTAAAAAACCTCCCACACCTCCCCCTGAACCTGAAACATAAAATGAATGCAATTGTTGTTGTTAACTTG
TTTATTGCAGCTTATAATGGTTACAAATAAAGCAATAGCATCACAAATTTCACAAATAAAGCATTTTTTT
CACTGCATTCTAGTTGTGGTTTGTCCAAACTCATCAATGTATCTTATCATGTCTGGATCAACTGGATAAC
TCAAGCTAACCAAAATCATCCCAAACTTCCCACCCCATACCCTATTACCACTGCCAATTACCTGTGGTTT
CATTTACTCTAAACCTGTGATTCCTCTGAATTATTTTCATTTTAAAGAAATTGTATTTGTTAAATATGTA
CTACAAACTTAGTAGTTGGAAGGGCTAATTCACTCCCAAAGAAGACAAGATATCCTTGATCTGTGGATCT
ACCACACACAAGGCTACTTCCCTGATTAGCAGAACTACACACCAGGGCCAGGGGTCAGATATCCACTGAC
CTTTGGATGGTGCTACAAGCTAGTACCAGTTGAGCCAGATAAGGTAGAAGAGGCCAATAAAGGAGAGAAC
ACCAGCTTGTTACACCCTGTGAGCCTGCATGGGATGGATGACCCGGAGAGAGAAGTGTTAGAGTGGAGGT
TTGACAGCCGCCTAGCATTTCATCACGTGGCCCGAGAGCTGCATCCGGAGTACTTCAAGAACTGCTGATA
TCGAGCTTGCTACAAGGGACTTTCCGCTGGGGACTTTCCAGGGAGGCGTGGCCTGGGCGGGACTGGGGAG
TGGCGAGCCCTCAGATCCTGCATATAAGCAGCTGCTTTTTGCCTGTACTGGGTCTCTCTGGTTAGACCAG
ATCTGAGCCTGGGAGCTCTCTGGCTAACTAGGGAACCCACTGCTTAAGCCTCAATAAAGCTTGCCTTGAG
TGCTTCAAGTAGTGTGTGCCCGTCTGTTGTGTGACTCTGGTAACTAGAGATCCCTCAGACCCTTTTAGTC
AGTGTGGAAAATCTCTAGCAGTGGCGCCCGAACAGGGACTTGAAAGCGAAAGGGAAACCAGAGGAGCTCT
CTCGACGCAGGACTCGGCTTGCTGAAGCGCGCACGGCAAGAGGCGAGGGGCGGCGACTGGTGAGTACGCC
AAAAATTTTGACTAGCGGAGGCTAGAAGGAGAGAGATGGGTGCGAGAGCGTCAGTATTAAGCGGGGGAGA
ATTAGATCGCGATGGGAAAAAATTCGGTTAAGGCCAGGGGGAAAGAAAAAATATAAATTAAAACATATAG
TATGGGCAAGCAGGGAGCTAGAACGATTCGCAGTTAATCCTGGCCTGTTAGAAACATCAGAAGGCTGTAG
ACAAATACTGGGACAGCTACAACCATCCCTTCAGACAGGATCAGAAGAACTTAGATCATTATATAATACA
GTAGCAACCCTCTATTGTGTGCATCAAAGGATAGAGATAAAAGACACCAAGGAAGCTTTAGACAAGATAG
AGGAAGAGCAAAACAAAAGTAAGACCACCGCACAGCAAGCGGCCGGCCGCTGATCTTCAGACCTGGAGGA
GGAGATATGAGGGACAATTGGAGAAGTGAATTATATAAATATAAAGTAGTAAAAATTGAACCATTAGGAG
TAGCACCCACCAAGGCAAAGAGAAGAGTGGTGCAGAGAGAAAAAAGAGCAGTGGGAATAGGAGCTTTGTT
CCTTGGGTTCTTGGGAGCAGCAGGAAGCACTATGGGCGCAGCGTCAATGACGCTGACGGTACAGGCCAGA
CAATTATTGTCTGGTATAGTGCAGCAGCAGAACAATTTGCTGAGGGCTATTGAGGCGCAACAGCATCTGT
TGCAACTCACAGTCTGGGGCATCAAGCAGCTCCAGGCAAGAATCCTGGCTGTGGAAAGATACCTAAAGGA
TCAACAGCTCCTGGGGATTTGGGGTTGCTCTGGAAAACTCATTTGCACCACTGCTGTGCCTTGGAATGCT
AGTTGGAGTAATAAATCTCTGGAACAGATTTGGAATCACACGACCTGGATGGAGTGGGACAGAGAAATTA
ACAATTACACAAGCTTAATACACTCCTTAATTGAAGAATCGCAAAACCAGCAAGAAAAGAATGAACAAGA
ATTATTGGAATTAGATAAATGGGCAAGTTTGTGGAATTGGTTTAACATAACAAATTGGCTGTGGTATATA
AAATTATTCATAATGATAGTAGGAGGCTTGGTAGGTTTAAGAATAGTTTTTGCTGTACTTTCTATAGTGA
ATAGAGTTAGGCAGGGATATTCACCATTATCGTTTCAGACCCACCTCCCAACCCCGAGGGGACCCGACAG
GCCCGAAGGAATAGAAGAAGAAGGTGGAGAGAGAGACAGAGACAGATCCATTCGATTAGTGAACGGATCT
CGACGGTATCGCCAAATGGCAGTATTCATCCACAATTTTAAAAGAAAAGGGGGGATTGGGGGGTACAGTG
CAGGGGAAAGAATAGTAGACATAATAGCAACAGACATACAAACTAAAGAATTACAAAAACAAATTACAAA
AATTCAAAATTTTCGGGTTTATTACAGGGACAGCAGAGATCCAGTTTGGATCGATAAGCTTGATATCGAA
TTCCTGCAGCCCCGATAAAATAAAAGATTTTATTTAGTCTCCAGAAAAAGGGGGGAATGAAAGACCCCAC
CTGTAGGTTTGGCAAGCTAGCTGCAGTAACGCCATTTTGCAAGGCATGGAAAAATACCAAACCAAGAATA
GAGAAGTTCAGATCAAGGGCGGGTACATGAAAATAGCTAACGTTGGGCCAAACAGGATATCTGCGGTGAG
CAGTTTCGGCCCCGGCCCGGGGCCAAGAACAGATGGTCACCGCAGTTTCGGCCCCGGCCCGAGGCCAAGA
ACAGATGGTCCCCAGATATGGCCCAACCCTCAGCAGTTTCTTAAGACCCATCAGATGTTTCCAGGCTCCC
CCAAGGACCTGAAATGACCCTGCGCCTTATTTGAATTAACCAATCAGCCTGCTTCTCGCTTCTGTTCGCG
CGCTTCTGCTTCCCGAGCTCTATAAAAGAGCTCACAACCCCTCACTCGGCGCGCCAGTCCTCCGACAGAC
TGAGTCGCCCGGGACGCGTGCCGCCACCATGGACTACAAAGACCATGACGGTGATTATAAAGATCATGAC
ATCGATTACAAGGATGACGATGACAAGATGGCCCCCAAGAAAAAGAGGAAGGTGGGCATTCACGGGGTGC
CGGGTGGACTCGAGGGAGGCGGTGGAAGCGGCGGTACCGCTAGCTCTAGACCAGGCGAACGACCGTTTCA
ATGCCGGATATGTATGAGGAACTTCTCCCAGAGGTCCAGCTTGGTACGGCACACCCGAACACATACAGGA
GAAAAGCCATTCCAATGTCGAATTTGTATGCGCAATTTTTCAGACAAGTCTGTGTTGGCTCGACACCTCC
GCACACATACTGGTTCACAGAAGCCCTTTCAGTGCAGGATTTGTATGCGCAACTTTAGCCAACGCTCATC
CCTGGTAAGGCACACTAGAACGCATACAGGTGAGAAGCCTTTCCAGTGTCGCATCTGTATGCGGAACTTC
AGCCAGCGGAATAACTTGGGCAGGCATTTGCGAACTCACACCGGTTCTCAAAAACCTTTTCAGTGCCGAA
TTTGTATGCGCAACTTCAGCACCCACGCCGTATTGACACGACACACGCGCACGCACACCGGGGAAAAACC
GTTTCAATGTCGAATCTGCATGCGCAATTTTAGCGATAGAGGGAACCTCACTCGACATCTGCGCACACAC
TTGCGGGGATCCACCTGCAGGGATGAGTTTCCCACCATGGTGTTTCCTTCTGGGCAGATCAGCCAGGCCT
CGGCCTTGGCCCCGGCCCCTCCCCAAGTCCTGCCCCAGGCTCCAGCCCCTGCCCCTGCTCCAGCCATGGT
ATCAGCTCTGGCCCAGGCCCCAGCCCCTGTCCCAGTCCTAGCCCCAGGCCCTCCTCAGGCTGTGGCCCCA
CCTGCCCCCAAGCCCACCCAGGCTGGGGAAGGAACGCTGTCAGAGGCCCTGCTGCAGCTGCAGTTTGATG
ATGAAGACCTGGGGGCCTTGCTTGGCAACAGCACAGACCCAGCTGTGTTCACAGACCTGGCATCCGTCGA
CAACTCCGAGTTTCAGCAGCTGCTGAACCAGGGCATACCTGTGGCCCCCCACACAACTGAGCCCATGCTG
ATGGAGTACCCTGAGGCTATAACTCGCCTAGTGACAGGGGCCCAGAGGCCCCCCGACCCAGCTCCTGCTC
CACTGGGGGCCCCGGGGCTCCCCAATGGCCTCCTTTCAGGAGATGAAGACTTCTCCTCCATTGCGGACAT
GGACTTCTCAGCCCTGCTGAGTCAGATCAGCTCCTAAAGCGGCCGCGACTCTAGAGTCGACCTGCAGGCA
TGCAAGCTTGATATCAAGCTTATCGATAATCAACCTCTGGATTACAAAATTTGTGAAAGATTGACTGGTA
TTCTTAACTATGTTGCTCCTTTTACGCTATGTGGATACGCTGCTTTAATGCCTTTGTATCATGCTATTGC
TTCCCGTATGGCTTTCATTTTCTCCTCCTTGTATAAATCCTGGTTGCTGTCTCTTTATGAGGAGTTGTGG
CCCGTTGTCAGGCAACGTGGCGTGGTGTGCACTGTGTTTGCTGACGCAACCCCCACTGGTTGGGGCATTG
CCACCACCTGTCAGCTCCTTTCCGGGACTTTCGCTTTCCCCCTCCCTATTGCCACGGCGGAACTCATCGC
CGCCTGCCTTGCCCGCTGCTGGACAGGGGCTCGGCTGTTGGGCACTGACAATTCCGTGGTGTTGTCGGGG
AAATCATCGTCCTTTCCTTGGCTGCTCGCCTGTGTTGCCACCTGGATTCTGCGCGGGACGTCCTTCTGCT
ACGTCCCTTCGGCCCTCAATCCAGCGGACCTTCCTTCCCGCGGCCTGCTGCCGGCTCTGCGGCCTCTTCC
GCGTCTTCGCCTTCGCCCTCAGACGAGTCGGATCTCCCTTTGGGCCGCCTCCCCGCAT
Features (pLannotate 1.2.2; 35 found; start..end, strand, type, name):
     38..106     +  CDS            nef (fragment): NEF_HV1Z2 - Experimental evidence at protein level: Swiss-Prot protein existence level 1. Extracellular Nef protein targets CD4(+) T-lymphocytes for apoptosis by interacting with CXCR4 surface receptors. From Human immunodeficiency virus type 1 group M subtype D (isolate Z2/CDC-Z34) (HIV-1).
    108..341     +  LTR            3' LTR (ΔU3): self-inactivating 3' long terminal repeat (LTR) from HIV-1
    366..384     -  promoter       SP6 promoter: promoter for bacteriophage SP6 RNA polymerase
    612..891     +  CDS            TcR (fragment): tetracycline efflux protein; tet; confers resistance to tetracycline
    892..940     -  misc_feature   bom (fragment): basis of mobility region from pBR322
   1042..1077    -  CDS            rop (fragment): Rop protein, which maintains plasmids at low copy number; rop
   1172..1276    +  promoter       AmpR promoter: bla
   1277..2137    +  CDS            AmpR: β-lactamase; bla; confers resistance to ampicillin, carbenicillin, and related antibiotics
   2308..2896    +  rep_origin     ori: high-copy-number ColE1/pMB1/pBR322/pUC origin of replication
   3079..3135    +  CDS            lacI (fragment): lac repressor; lacI; The lac repressor binds to the lac operator to inhibit transcription in E. coli. This inhibition can be relieved by adding lactose or isopropyl-β-D-thiogalactopyranoside (IPTG).
   3142..3471    +  promoter       SV40 promoter: SV40 enhancer and early promoter
   3671..3790    +  CDS            gpt (fragment): XGPT_ECOLI - Also known as gpp, gxu. Experimental evidence at protein level: Swiss-Prot protein existence level 1. Purine salvage pathway enzyme that catalyzes the transfer of the ribosyl-5-phosphate group from 5-phospho-alpha-D-ribose 1- diphosphate (PRPP) to the N9 position of the 6-oxopurines guanine and xanthine to form the corresponding ribonucleotides GMP (guanosine 5'- monophosphate) and XMP (xanthosine 5'-monophosphate), with the release of PPi. To a lesser extent, also acts on hypoxanthine (PubMed:9100006, PubMed:3886014). Does not ribophosphorylate adenine (PubMed:3886014). From Esch
   3790..4125    +  CDS            gpt (fragment): XGPT_ECOLI - Also known as gpp, gxu. Experimental evidence at protein level: Swiss-Prot protein existence level 1. Purine salvage pathway enzyme that catalyzes the transfer of the ribosyl-5-phosphate group from 5-phospho-alpha-D-ribose 1- diphosphate (PRPP) to the N9 position of the 6-oxopurines guanine and xanthine to form the corresponding ribonucleotides GMP (guanosine 5'- monophosphate) and XMP (xanthosine 5'-monophosphate), with the release of PPi. To a lesser extent, also acts on hypoxanthine (PubMed:9100006, PubMed:3886014). Does not ribophosphorylate adenine (PubMed:3886014). From Esch
   4220..4525    +  CDS            frsA (fragment): FRSA_ECOLI - Also known as yafA. Experimental evidence at protein level: Swiss-Prot protein existence level 1. Catalyzes the hydrolysis of esters (PubMed:15808744). Displays esterase activity toward pNP-butyrate (PubMed:15808744). May stimulate mixed-acid fermentation by acting as a fermentation/respiration switch that down-regulates respiration and up- regulates fermentation rates (PubMed:15169777). From Escherichia coli (strain K12).
   4529..4603    +  CDS            small t antigen (fragment): SV40 (simian virus 40) small t antigen
   4605..4670    +  intron         small t intron: SV40 (simian virus 40) small t antigen intron
   4800..4820    +  CDS            SV40 NLS: nuclear localization signal of SV40 (simian virus 40) large T antigen
   5139..5222    +  CDS            large T antigen (fragment): large T antigen from SV40 (simian virus 40)
   5245..5379    +  polyA_signal   SV40 poly(A) signal: SV40 polyadenylation signal
   5546..5875    +  CDS            nef (fragment): NEF_HV1BR - Experimental evidence at protein level: Swiss-Prot protein existence level 1. Extracellular Nef protein targets CD4(+) T-lymphocytes for apoptosis by interacting with CXCR4 surface receptors (PubMed:14990729). From Human immunodeficiency virus type 1 group M subtype B (isolate BRU/LAI) (HIV-1).
   5923..6180    +  LTR            5' LTR (truncated): truncated 5' long terminal repeat (LTR) from HIV-1
   6227..6352    +  misc_feature   HIV-1 Ψ: packaging signal of human immunodeficiency virus type 1
   6336..6674    +  CDS            HIV-1 gag (fragment): gag protein from human immunodeficiency virus 1; gag
   6849..7082    +  misc_feature   RRE: The Rev response element (RRE) of HIV-1 allows for Rev-dependent mRNA export from the nucleus to the cytoplasm.
   7459..7559    +  CDS            Rev (fragment): human immunodeficiency virus 1 (HIV-1) Rev protein; rev; enhances nuclear export of unspliced and incompletely spliced viral mRNAs
   7596..7713    +  misc_feature   cPPT/CTS: central polypurine tract and central termination sequence of HIV-1
   7750..7782    -  misc_feature   MCS (fragment): pBluescript multiple cloning site
   7866..8273    +  promoter       SFFV promoter: spleen focus-forming virus long terminal repeat (LTR) promoter
   8292..8357    +  CDS            3xFLAG: three tandem FLAG® epitope tags, followed by an enterokinase cleavage site
   8898..8914    +  CDS            ZFHD1 (DNA binding domain) (fragment): composite human DNA-binding domain composed of domains from the transcription factors Zif268 and Oct-1 (Pomerantz et al., 1995)
   9183..9554    +  CDS            RelA (p65) AD: transcriptional activation domain of human RelA, also known as p65 (O'Shea and Perkins, 2008)
   9569..9599    +  misc_feature   MCS (fragment): pUC18/19 multiple cloning site
   9600..9618    +  misc_feature   MCS (fragment): pBluescript multiple cloning site
   9618..10206   +  misc_feature   WPRE: woodchuck hepatitis virus posttranscriptional regulatory element
  10207..21      +  misc_feature   MCS (fragment) (across the origin): pBluescript multiple cloning site
