[The description below was written by a language model from this plasmid's Addgene catalogue record and pLannotate feature annotations shown in this document.]
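Description:
pMZ-346 is a lentiviral transfer plasmid built on the pHR backbone for stable integration and constitutive expression of a synthetic zinc-finger transcription regulator (synZiFTR) in mammalian cells. In bacteria it is maintained through a high-copy ColE1/pUC-type origin and selected with ampicillin via the β-lactamase gene. The backbone also carries remnants typical of older pHR-series vectors, including fragments of the tetracycline resistance gene, bom and rop, plus an SV40 promoter–gpt cassette with SV40 small t intron and polyadenylation sequences. These lie outside the LTR-flanked viral genome and are not part of the payload.

The packaged region runs from a truncated HIV-1 5' LTR through the Ψ packaging signal with a partial gag sequence, the Rev response element for Rev-dependent RNA export, and the cPPT/CTS, which aids nuclear import of the viral genome. It ends in a ΔU3 self-inactivating 3' LTR, which disables LTR promoter activity after integration. Within it, the spleen focus-forming virus (SFFV) promoter drives a single synthetic open reading frame. This consists of an N-terminal 3xFLAG epitope tag, a nuclear localization signal, an engineered zinc-finger DNA-binding array, and the transcriptional activation domain of human RelA (p65). A WPRE downstream enhances transcript expression.

The record is inconsistent about the zinc-finger domain: the stated purpose names ZF3-p65, whereas the insert field lists ZF1. The feature table does not settle this, since it detects only a short zinc-finger-like match. The construct supplies a constitutive activator that can switch on a cognate synthetic promoter bearing matching zinc-finger binding sites, as a component of synthetic gene circuits for controlling therapeutic human cell function.
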