Addgene plasmid #195457: pMZ-346
Purpose: Lentiviral Integratable, constitutive expression of synZiFTR: ZF3-p65
Depositing lab: Ahmad Khalil. Depositing organization: Boston University Main Campus. Publication: Multidimensional control of therapeutic human cell function with synthetic gene circuits. Li HS, Israni DV, Gagnon KA, Gan KA, Raymond MH, Sander JD, Roybal KT, Joung JK, Wong WW, Khalil AS. Science. 2022 Dec 16;378(6625):1227-1234. doi: 10.1126/science.ade0156. Epub 2022 Dec 15. PubMed 36520914.
Backbone
  Vector backbone: pHR
  Vector type: Mammalian Expression, Lentiviral
Growth in bacteria
  Bacterial resistance: Ampicillin, 100 μg/mL
  Growth temperature: 37°C
  Growth strain: NEB Stable
  Copy number: Unknown
Gene/Insert
  Gene/Insert name: pSFFV - 3XFLAG - NLS - ZF1 - p65
  Species: Synthetic
  Cloning method: Gibson Cloning
Terms and licenses: Academic/Nonprofit Terms; Industry Terms: Not Available to Industry
How to cite: pMZ-346 was a gift from Ahmad Khalil (Addgene plasmid # 195457 ; http://n2t.net/addgene:195457 ; RRID:Addgene_195457)
